>Addgene plasmid #114684 | pRC05 | depositor full sequence | sequence record 217690 | pRC05 sequence 5085 bps
TGGCGAATGGG
[124 nt withheld, positions 12-135]
C
[91 nt withheld, positions 137-227]
A
[49 nt withheld, positions 229-277]
CCTTTGACGTTGGAGTCCACGTTCTTT
[37 nt withheld, positions 305-341]
ACCCTATCTCGGTCTATTCTTTTGATTTATAAGGGATTTTGCCGATTTCGGCCTATTGGTTAAAAAATGA
GCTGATTTAACAAAAATTTAACGCGAATTTTAACAAAATATTAACGTTTACAATTTCAGGTGGCACTTTT
CGGGGAAATGTGCGCGGAACCCCTATTTGTTTATTTTTCTAAATACATTCAAATATGTATCCGCTCATGA
GACAATAACCCTGATAAATGCTTCAATAATATTGAAAAAGGAAGAGTATGAGTATTCAACATTTCCGTGT
CGCCCTTATTCCCTTTTTTGCGGCATTTTGCCTTCCTGTTTTTGCTCACCCAGAAACGCTGGTGAAAGTA
AAAGATGCTGAAGATCAGTTGGGTGCACGAGTGGGTTACATCGAACTGGATCTCAACAGCGGTAAGATCC
TTGAGAGTTTTCGCCCCGAAGAACGTTTTCCAATGATGAGCACTTTTAAAGTTCTGCTATGTGGCGCGGT
ATTATCCCGTATTGACGCCGGGCAAGAGCAACTCGGTCGCCGCATACACTATTCTCAGAATGACTTGGTT
GAGTACTCACCAGTCACAGAAAAGCATCTTACGGATGGCATGACAGTAAGAGAATTATGCAGTGCTGCCA
TAACCATGAGTGATAACACTGCGGCCAACTTACTTCTGACAACGATCGGAGGACCGAAGGAGCTAACCGC
TTTTTTGCACAACATGGGGGATCATGTAACTCGCCTTGATCGTTGGGAACCGGAGCTGAATGAAGCCATA
CCAAACGACGAGCGTGACACCACGATGCCTGCAGCAATGGCAACAACGTTGCGCAAACTATTAACTGGCG
AACTACTTACTCTAGCTTCCCGGCAACAATTAATAGACTGGATGGAGGCGGATAAAGTTGCAGGACCACT
TCTGCGCTCGGCCCTTCCGGCTGGCTGGTTTATTGCTGATAAATCTGGAGCCGGTGAGCGTGGGTCTCGC
GGTATCATTGCAGCACTGGGGCCAGATGGTAAGCCCTCCCGTATCGTAGTTATCTACACGACGGGGAGTC
AGGCAACTATGGATGAACGAAATAGACAGATCGCTGAGATAGGTGCCTCACTGATTAAGCATTGGTAACT
GTCAGACCAAGTTTACTCATATATACTTTAGATTGATTTAAAACTTCATTTTTAATTTAAAAGGATCTAG
GTGAAGATCCTTTTTGATAATCTCATGACCAAAATCCCTTAACGTGAGTTTTCGTTCCACTGAGCGTCAG
ACCCCGTAGAAAAGATCAAAGGATCTTCTTGAGATCCTTTTTTTCTGCGCGTAATCTGCTGCTTGCAAAC
AAAAAAACCACCGCTACCAGCGGTGGTTTGTTTGCCGGATCAAGAGCTACCAACTCTTTTTCCGAAGGTA
ACTGGCTTCAGCAGAGCGCAGATACCAAATACTGTCCTTCTAGTGTAGCCGTAGTTAGGCCACCACTTCA
AGAACTCTGTAGCACCGCCTACATACCTCGCTCTGCTAATCCTGTTACCAGTGGCTGCTGCCAGTGGCGA
TAAGTCGTGTCTTACCGGGTTGGACTCAAGACGATAGTTACCGGATAAGGCGCAGCGGTCGGGCTGAACG
GGGGGTTCGTGCACACAGCCCAGCTTGGAGCGAACGACCTACACCGAACTGAGATACCTACAGCGTGAGC
TATGAGAAAGCGCCACGCTTCCCGAAGGGAGAAAGGCGGACAGGTATCCGGTAAGCGGCAGGGTCGGAAC
AGGAGAGCGCACGAGGGAGCTTCCAGGGGGAAACGCCTGGTATCTTTATAGTCCTGTCGGGTTTCGCCAC
CTCTGACTTGAGCGTCGATTTTTGTGATGCTCGTCAGGGGGGCGGAGCCTATGGAAAAACGCCAGCAACG
CGGCCTTTTTACGGTTCCTGGCCTTTTGCTGGCCTTTTGCTCACATGTTCTTTCCTGCGTTATCCCCTGA
TTCTGTGGATAACCGTATTACCGCCTTTGAGTGAGCTGATACCGCTCGCCGCAGCCGAACGACCGAGCGC
AGCGAGTCAGTGAGCGAGGAAGCGGAAGAGCGCCTGATGCGGTATTTTCTCCTTACGCATCTGTGCGGTA
TTTCACACCGCATATATGGTGCACTCTCAGTACAATCTGCTCTGATGCCGCATAGTTAAGCCAGTATACA
CTCCGCTATCGCTACGTGACTGGGTCATGGCTGCGCCCCGACACCCGCCAACACCCGCTGACGCGCCCTG
ACGGGCTTGTCTGCTCCCGGCATCCGCTTACAGACAAGCTGTGACCGTCTCCGGGAGCTGCATGTGTCAG
AGGTTTTCACCGTCATCACCGAAACGCGCGAGGCAGCTGCGGTAAAGCTCATCAGCGTGGTCGTGAAGCG
ATTCACAGATGTCTGCCTGTTCATCCGCGTCCAGCTCGTTGAGTTTCTCCAGAAGCGTTAATGTCTGGCT
TCTGATAAAGCGGGCCATGTTAAGGGCGGTTTTTTCCTGTTTGGTCACTGATGCCTCCGTGTAAGGGGGA
TTTCTGTTCATGGGGGTAATGATACCGATGAAACGAGAGAGGATGCTCACGATACGGGTTACTGATGATG
AACATGCCCGGTTACTGGAACGTTGTGAGGGTAAACAACTGGCGGTATGGATGCGGCGGGACCAGAGAAA
AATCACTCAGGGTCAATGCCAGCGCTTCGTTAATACAGATGTAGGTGTTCCACAGGGTAGCCAGCAGCAT
CCTGCGATGCAGATCCGGAACATAATGGTGCAGGGCGCTGACTTCCGCGTTTCCAGACTTTACGAAACAC
GGAAACCGAAGACCATTCATGTTGTTGCTCAGGTCGCAGACGTTTTGCAGCAGCAGTCGCTTCACGTTCG
CTCGCGTATCGGTGATTCATTCTGCTAACCAGTAAGGCAACCCCGCCAGCCTAGCCGGGTCCTCAACGAC
AGGAGCACGATCATGCGCACCCGTGGCCAGGACCCAACGCTGCCCGAGATCTCGATCCCGCGAAATTAAT
ACGACTCACTATAGGGAGACCACAACGGTTTCCCTCTAGAAATAATTTTGTTTAACTTTAAGAAGGAGAT
ATACATATGAAACAAGATCTGATGTCCCCTATACTAGGTTATTGGAAAATTAAGGGCCTTGTGCAACCCA
CTCGACTTCTTTTGGAATATCTTGAAGAAAAATATGAAGAGCATTTGTATGAGCGCGATGAAGGTGATAA
ATGGCGAAACAAAAAGTTTGAATTGGGTTTGGAGTTTCCCAATCTTCCTTATTATATTGATGGTGATGTT
AAATTAACACAGTCTATGGCCATCATACGTTATATAGCTGACAAGCACAACATGTTGGGTGGTTGTCCAA
AAGAGCGTGCAGAGATTTCAATGCTTGAAGGAGCGGTTTTGGATATTAGATACGGTGTTTCGAGAATTGC
ATATAGTAAAGACTTTGAAACTCTCAAAGTTGATTTTCTTAGCAAGCTACCTGAAATGCTGAAAATGTTC
GAAGATCGTTTATGTCATAAAACATATTTAAATGGTGATCATGTAACCCATCCTGACTTCATGTTGTATG
ACGCTCTTGATGTTGTTTTATACATGGACCCAATGTGCCTGGATGCGTTCCCAAAATTAGTTTGTTTTAA
AAAACGTATTGAAGCTATCCCACAAATTGATAAGTACTTGAAATCCAGCAAGTATATAGCATGGCCTTTG
CAGGGCTGGCAAGCCACGTTTGGTGGTGGCGACCATCCTCCAACTAGTGGATCTGGTGGTGGTGGCGGTT
CCATGAGCGAGAATCTTTATTTTCAGGGATCCATGAAAGGCGTGCAGGTGGAGACTATCTCCCCAGGAGA
CGGGCGCACCTTCCCCAAGCGCGGCCAGACCTGCGTGGTGCACTACACCGGGATGCTTGAAGATGGAAAG
AAATTTGATTCCTCCCGGGACAGAAACAAGCCCTTTAAGTTTATGCTAGGCAAGCAGGAGGTGATCCGAG
GCTGGGAAGAAGGGGTTGCCCAGATGAGTGTGGGTCAGAGAGCCAAACTGACTATATCTCCAGATTATGC
CTATGGTGCCACTGGGCACCCAGGCATCATCCCACCACATGCCACTCTCGTCTTCGATGTGGAGCTTCTA
AAACTGGAAGGTGGCGGCGGGAGTGGAGGAGGTGGGAGTAAGAGCATGTCTAGCATGGTGTCAGACACTA
GTTGCACATTCCCTTCATCTGATGGCATATTCTGGAAGCATTGGATTCAAACCAAGGATGGGCAGTGTGG
CAGTCCATTAGTATCAACTAGAGATGGGTTCATTGTTGGTATACACTCAGCATCGAATTTCACCAACACA
AACAATTATTTCACAAGCGTGCCGAAAAACTTCATGGAATTGTTGACAAATCAGGAGGCGCAGCAGTGGG
TTAGTGGTTGGCGATTAAATGCTGACTCAGTATTGTGGGGGGGCCATAAAGTTTTCATGGTGAAACCTGA
AGAGCCTTTTCAGCCAGTTAAGGAAGCGACTCAACTCATGAATCGTCGTCGCCGTCGCTGATAAGCGGCC
GCCACCATCACCACCACCACTAGGGGCCGCACTCGAGCACCACCACCACCACCACTGAGATCCGGCTGCT
AACAAAGCCCGAAAGGAAGCTGAGTTGGCTGCTGCCACCGCTGAGCAATAACTAGCATAACCCCTTGGGG
CCTCTAAACGGGTCTTGAGGGGTTTTTTGCTGAAAGGAGGAACTATATCCGGAT
Features (pLannotate 1.2.2; 16 found; start..end, strand, type, name):
     12..467     +  rep_origin     f1 ori (sequence partly withheld): f1 bacteriophage origin of replication; arrow indicates direction of (+) strand synthesis
    494..598     +  promoter       AmpR promoter: bla
    599..1459    +  CDS            AmpR: β-lactamase; bla; confers resistance to ampicillin, carbenicillin, and related antibiotics
   1630..2218    +  rep_origin     ori: high-copy-number ColE1/pMB1/pBR322/pUC origin of replication
   2404..2546    -  misc_feature   bom: basis of mobility region from pBR322
   2648..2839    -  CDS            rop: Rop protein, which maintains plasmids at low copy number; rop
   2856..3236    +  CDS            YPB1_ECOLX: Protein predicted: Swiss-Prot protein existence level 4. From Escherichia coli.
   3348..3366    +  promoter       T7 promoter: promoter for bacteriophage T7 RNA polymerase
   3398..3420    +  RBS            RBS: efficient ribosome binding site from bacteriophage T7 gene 10 (Olins and Rangwala, 1989)
   3443..4094    +  CDS            GST (fragment): glutathione S-transferase from Schistosoma japonicum
   4129..4149    +  CDS            capTEV™ (fragment): composite tag for in vivo biotinylation, TEV protease cleavage, and 6xHis tagging
   4163..4480    +  CDS            DmrB: F36V mutant of FK506-binding protein FKBP12 binds synthetic ligands that do not bind wild-type FKBP
   4510..4864    +  CDS            TEV protease (fragment): tobacco etch virus protease (Kapust et al., 2001)
   4929..4946    +  CDS            9xHis (fragment): 9xHis affinity tag
   4956..5005    +  CDS            SET1 (fragment): solubility-enhancement tag derived from T7 phage gene 10B
   5013..5060    +  terminator     T7 terminator: transcription terminator for bacteriophage T7 RNA polymerase
