>Addgene plasmid #114684 | pRC05 | addgene full sequence | sequence record 223000 | Addgene NGS Result
TTGAGATCCTTTTTTTCTGCGCGTAATCTGCTGCTTGCAAACAAAAAAACCACCGCTACCAGCGGTGGTT
TGTTTGCCGGATCAAGAGCTACCAACTCTTTTTCCGAAGGTAACTGGCTTCAGCAGAGCGCAGATACCAA
ATACTGTCCTTCTAGTGTAGCCGTAGTTAGGCCACCACTTCAAGAACTCTGTAGCACCGCCTACATACCT
CGCTCTGCTAATCCTGTTACTAGTGGCTGCTGCCAGTGGCGATAAGTCGTGTCTTACCGGGTTGGACTCA
AGACGATAGTTACCGGATAAGGCGCAGCGGTCGGGCTGAACGGGGGGTTCGTGCACACAGCCCAGCTTGG
AGCGAACGACCTACACCGAACTGAGATACCTACAGCGTGAGCTATGAGAAAGCGCCACGCTTCCCGAAGG
GAGAAAGGCGGACAGGTATCCGGTAAGCGGCAGGGTCGGAACAGGAGAGCGCACGAGGGAGCTTCCAGGG
GGAAACGCCTGGTATCTTTATAGTCCTGTCGGGTTTCGCCACCTCTGACTTGAGCGTCGATTTTTGTGAT
GCTCGTCAGGGGGGCGGAGCCTATGGAAAAACGCCAGCAACGCGGCCTTTTTACGGTTCCTGGCCTTTTG
CTGGCCTTTTGCTCACATGTTCTTTCCTGCGTTATCCCCTGATTCTGTGGATAACCGTATTACCGCCTTT
GAGTGAGCTGATACCGCTCGCCGCAGCCGAACGACCGAGCGCAGCGAGTCAGTGAGCGAGGAAGCGGAAG
AGCGCCTGATGCGGTATTTTCTCCTTACGCATCTGTGCGGTATTTCACACCGCAATGGTGCACTCTCAGT
ACAATCTGCTCTGATGCCGCATAGTTAAGCCAGTATACACTCCGCTATCGCTACGTGACTGGGTCATGGC
TGCGCCCCGACACCCGCCAACACCCGCTGACGCGCCCTGACGGGCTTGTCTGCTCCCGGCATCCGCTTAC
AGACAAGCTGTGACCGTCTCCGGGAGCTGCATGTGTCAGAGGTTTTCACCGTCATCACCGAAACGCGCGA
GGCAGCTGCGGTAAAGCTCATCAGCGTGGTCGTGAAGCGATTCACAGATGTCTGCCTGTTCATCCGCGTC
CAGCTCGTTGAGTTTCTCCAGAAGCGTTAATGTCTGGCTTCTGATAAAGCGGGCCATGTTAAGGGCGGTT
TTTTCCTGTTTGGTTACTGATGCCTCCGTGTAAGGGGGATTTCTGTTCATGGGGGTAATGATACCGATGA
AACGAGAGAGGATGCTCACGATACGGGTTACTGATGATGAACATGCCCGGTTACTGGAACGTTGTGAGGG
TAAACAACTGGCGGTATGGATGCGGCGGGACCAGAGAAAAATCACTCAGGGTCAATGCCAGCGCTTCGTT
AATACAGATGTAGGTGTTCCACAGGGTAGCCAGCAGCATCCTGCGATGCAGATCCGGAACATAATGGTGC
AGGGCGCTGACTTCCGCGTTTCCAGACTTTACGAAACACGGAAACCGAAGACCATTCATGTTGTTGCTCA
GGTCGCAGACGTTTTGCAGCAGCAGTCGCTTCACGTTCGCTCGCGTATCGGTGATTCATTCTGCTAACCA
GTAAGGCAACCCCGCCAGCCTAGCCGGGTCCTCAACGACAGGAGCACGATCATGCGCACCCGTGGCCAGG
ACCCAACGCTGCCCGAGATCTCGATCCCGCGAAATTAATACGACTCACTATAGGGAGACCACAACGGTTT
CCCTCTAGAAATAATTTTGTTTAACTTTAAGAAGGAGATATACATATGAAACAAGATCTGATGTCCCCTA
TACTAGGTTATTGGAAAATTAAGGGCCTTGTGCAACCCACTCGACTTCTTTTGGAATATCTTGAAGAAAA
ATATGAAGAGCATTTGTATGAGCGCGATGAAGGTGATAAATGGCGAAACAAAAAGTTTGAATTGGGTTTG
GAGTTTCCCAATCTTCCTTATTATATTGATGGTGATGTTAAATTAACACAGTCTATGGCCATCATACGTT
ATATAGCTGACAAGCACAACATGTTGGGTGGTTGTCCAAAAGAGCGTGCAGAGATTTCAATGCTTGAAGG
AGCGGTTTTGGATATTAGATACGGTGTTTCGAGAATTGCATATAGTAAAGACTTTGAAACTCTCAAAGTT
GATTTTCTTAGCAAGCTACCTGAAATGCTGAAAATGTTCGAAGATCGTTTATGTCATAAAACATATTTAA
ATGGTGATCATGTAACCCATCCTGACTTCATGTTGTATGACGCTCTTGATGTTGTTTTATACATGGACCC
AATGTGCCTGGATGCGTTCCCAAAATTAGTTTGTTTTAAAAAACGTATTGAAGCTATCCCACAAATTGAT
AAGTACTTGAAATCCAGCAAGTATATAGCATGGCCTTTGCAGGGCTGGCAAGCCACGTTTGGTGGTGGCG
ACCATCCTCCAACTAGTGGATCTGGTGGTGGTGGCGGTTCCATGAGCGAGAATCTTTATTTTCAGGGATC
CATGAAAGGCGTGCAGGTGGAGACTATCTCCCCAGGAGACGGGCGCACCTTCCCCAAGCGCGGCCAGACC
TGCGTGGTGCACTACACCGGGATGCTTGAAGATGGAAAGAAATTTGATTCCTCCCGGGACAGAAACAAGC
CCTTTAAGTTTATGCTAGGCAAGCAGGAGGTGATCCGAGGCTGGGAAGAAGGGGTTGCCCAGATGAGTGT
GGGTCAGAGAGCCAAACTGACTATATCTCCAGATTATGCCTATGGTGCCACTGGGCACCCAGGCATCATC
CCACCACATGCCACTCTCGTCTTCGATGTGGAGCTTCTAAAACTGGAAGGTGGCGGCGGGAGTGGAGGAG
GTGGGAGTAAGAGCATGTCTAGCATGGTGTCAGACACTAGTTGCACATTCCCTTCATCTGATGGCATATT
CTGGAAGCATTGGATTCAAACCAAGGATGGGCAGTGTGGCAGTCCATTAGTATCAACTAGAGATGGGTTC
ATTGTTGGTATACACTCAGCATCGAATTTCACCAACACAAACAATTATTTCACAAGCGTGCCGAAAAACT
TCATGGAATTGTTGACAAATCAGGAGGCGCAGCAGTGGGTTAGTGGTTGGCGATTAAATGCTGACTCAGT
ATTGTGGGGGGGCCATAAAGTTTTCATGGTGAAACCTGAAGAGCCTTTTCAGCCAGTTAAGGAAGCGACT
CAACTCATGAATCGTCGTCGCCGTCGCTGATAAGCGGCCGCCACCATCACCACCACCACTAGGGGCCGCA
CTCGAGCACCACCACCACCACCACTGAGATCCGGCTGCTAACAAAGCCCGAAAGGAAGCTGAGTTGGCTG
CTGCCACCGCTGAGCAATAACTAGCATAACCCCTTGGGGCCTCTAAACGGGTCTTGAGGGGTTTTTTGCT
GAAAGGAGGAACTATATCCGGATTGGCGAATGGG
[124 nt withheld, positions 3465-3588]
C
[91 nt withheld, positions 3590-3680]
A
[49 nt withheld, positions 3682-3730]
CCTTTGACGTTGGAGTCCACGTTCTTT
[37 nt withheld, positions 3758-3794]
ACCCTATCTCGGTCTATTCTTTTGATTTATAAGGGATTTTGCCGATTTCGGCCTATTGGTTAAAAAATGA
GCTGATTTAACAAAAATTTAACGCGAATTTTAACAAAATATTAACGCTTACAATTTAGGTGGCACTTTTC
GGGGAAATGTGCGCGGAACCCCTATTTGTTTATTTTTCTAAATACATTCAAATATGTATCCGCTCATGAG
ACAATAACCCTGATAAATGCTTCAATAATATTGAAAAAGGAAGAGTATGAGTATTCAACATTTCCGTGTC
GCCCTTATTCCCTTTTTTGCGGCATTTTGCCTTCCTGTTTTTGCTCACCCAGAAACGCTGGTGAAAGTAA
AAGATGCTGAAGATCAGTTGGGTGCACGAGTGGGTTACATCGAACTGGATCTCAACAGCGGTAAGATCCT
TGAGAGTTTTCGCCCCGAAGAACGTTTTCCAATGATGAGCACTTTTAAAGTTCTGCTATGTGGCGCGGTA
TTATCCCGTATTGACGCCGGGCAAGAGCAACTCGGTCGCCGCATACACTATTCTCAGAATGACTTGGTTG
AGTACTCACCAGTCACAGAAAAGCATCTTACGGATGGCATGACAGTAAGAGAATTATGCAGTGCTGCCAT
AACCATGAGTGATAACACTGCGGCCAACTTACTTCTGACAACGATCGGAGGACCGAAGGAGCTAACCGCT
TTTTTGCACAACATGGGGGATCATGTAACTCGCCTTGATCGTTGGGAACCGGAGCTGAATGAAGCCATAC
CAAACGACGAGCGTGACACCACGATGCCTGCAGCAATGGCAACAACGTTGCGCAAACTATTAACTGGCGA
ACTACTTACTCTAGCTTCCCGGCAACAATTAATAGACTGGATGGAGGCGGATAAAGTTGCAGGACCACTT
CTGCGCTCGGCCCTTCCGGCTGGCTGGTTTATTGCTGATAAATCTGGAGCCGGTGAGCGTGGGTCTCGCG
GTATCATTGCAGCACTGGGGCCAGATGGTAAGCCCTCCCGTATCGTAGTTATCTACACGACGGGGAGTCA
GGCAACTATGGATGAACGAAATAGACAGATCGCTGAGATAGGTGCCTCACTGATTAAGCATTGGTAACTG
TCAGACCAAGTTTACTCATATATACTTTAGATTGATTTAAAACTTCATTTTTAATTTAAAAGGATCTAGG
TGAAGATCCTTTTTGATAATCTCATGACCAAAATCCCTTAACGTGAGTTTTCGTTCCACTGAGCGTCAGA
CCCCGTAGAAAAGATCAAAGGATCTTC
Features (pLannotate 1.2.2; 16 found; start..end, strand, type, name):
      1..589     +  rep_origin     ori: high-copy-number ColE1/pMB1/pBR322/pUC origin of replication
    775..914     -  misc_feature   bom: basis of mobility region from pBR322
   1016..1204    -  CDS            rop: Rop protein, which maintains plasmids at low copy number; rop
   1224..1604    +  CDS            YPB1_ECOLX: Protein predicted: Swiss-Prot protein existence level 4. From Escherichia coli.
   1716..1734    +  promoter       T7 promoter: promoter for bacteriophage T7 RNA polymerase
   1766..1788    +  RBS            RBS: efficient ribosome binding site from bacteriophage T7 gene 10 (Olins and Rangwala, 1989)
   1811..2462    +  CDS            GST (fragment): glutathione S-transferase from Schistosoma japonicum
   2497..2517    +  CDS            capTEV™ (fragment): composite tag for in vivo biotinylation, TEV protease cleavage, and 6xHis tagging
   2531..2848    +  CDS            DmrB: F36V mutant of FK506-binding protein FKBP12 binds synthetic ligands that do not bind wild-type FKBP
   2878..3232    +  CDS            TEV protease (fragment): tobacco etch virus protease (Kapust et al., 2001)
   3297..3314    +  CDS            9xHis (fragment): 9xHis affinity tag
   3324..3373    +  CDS            SET1 (fragment): solubility-enhancement tag derived from T7 phage gene 10B
   3381..3428    +  terminator     T7 terminator: transcription terminator for bacteriophage T7 RNA polymerase
   3465..3893    +  rep_origin     f1 ori (sequence partly withheld): f1 bacteriophage origin of replication; arrow indicates direction of (+) strand synthesis
   3946..4050    +  promoter       AmpR promoter: bla
   4051..4911    +  CDS            AmpR: β-lactamase; bla; confers resistance to ampicillin, carbenicillin, and related antibiotics
