[The description below was written by a language model from this plasmid's Addgene catalogue record and pLannotate feature annotations shown in this document.]
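Description:
pRC05 is a bacterial expression plasmid built on the pETARA backbone (about 5.1 kb in total) that produces a fusion of FKBP to a C-terminal fragment of tobacco etch virus (TEV) protease. It replicates from a ColE1/pMB1-type origin, with the pBR322 bom region and rop gene also annotated. The catalogue lists it as high copy, and selection is by ampicillin through the bla gene with its own promoter. An f1 phage origin is also present.

The expression cassette is driven by a T7 promoter followed by the T7 gene 10 ribosome binding site, so expression requires a host that supplies T7 RNA polymerase. It ends at the T7 terminator. No lac operator or lacI is annotated. The reading frame begins with the backbone-encoded Schistosoma japonicum GST, an affinity and solubility tag. Next comes a short segment matching the TEV-site portion of a composite tag, which probably provides a protease cleavage site for removing GST. The roughly 660 bp insert, added by ligation-independent cloning, follows. It contains an FKBP12 domain that the annotation software matches to the F36V variant (DmrB) and a partial TEV protease coding sequence. Downstream lies a short polyhistidine stretch, matched to part of a 9xHis tag, that could serve for metal-affinity purification.

An FKBP fusion to one half of TEV protease is typical of split-protease designs, in which chemically induced dimerization with a complementary partner restores proteolytic activity. The partner construct is not described in this record. The associated publication concerns optochemical control of protein localization and activity within cell-like compartments. The depositor and repository-sequenced records differ by four nucleotides in length but show the same feature set.
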