Addgene plasmid #114684: pRC05
Purpose: FKBP-TEV-C
Depositing lab: Matthew Good. Depositing organization: University of Pennsylvania. Publication: Optochemical Control of Protein Localization and Activity within Cell-like Compartments. Caldwell RM, Bermudez JG, Thai D, Aonbangkhen C, Schuster BS, Courtney T, Deiters A, Hammer DA, Chenoweth DM, Good MC. Biochemistry. 2018 May 8;57(18):2590-2596. doi: 10.1021/acs.biochem.8b00131. Epub 2018 Apr 19. PubMed 29671583.
Backbone
  Vector backbone: pETARA
  Backbone size w/o insert (bp): 4426
  Total vector size (bp): 5085
  Vector type: Bacterial Expression
Growth in bacteria
  Bacterial resistance: Ampicillin, 100 μg/mL
  Growth temperature: 37°C
  Growth strain: DH5alpha
  Copy number: High Copy
Gene/Insert
  Gene/Insert name: FKBP-TEV-C (alt name: FKBP-TEVc)
  Insert size (bp): 659
  Promoter: T7 Promoter
  Tag / fusion protein: GST (N terminal on backbone)
  Cloning method: Ligation Independent Cloning
  Sequencing primers: 5′ T7 Promoter; 3′ T7 Terminator
Terms and licenses: Academic/Nonprofit Terms; Industry Terms: Not Available to Industry
How to cite: pRC05 was a gift from Matthew Good (Addgene plasmid # 114684 ; http://n2t.net/addgene:114684 ; RRID:Addgene_114684)
